Addgene plasmid #228382: Balfun_cytGluRS_TP_pK7fWG2_IVD_FP611
Purpose: Expresses N-term transit peptide from Balanophora fungosa cytoplasmic Glutamate aminoacyl-tRNA synthetase (GWHDONK00049274); determination of B. fungosa cytoplasmic GluRS target localization
Depositing lab: Daniel Sloan. Depositing organization: Colorado State University, Fort Collins.
Backbone
  Vector backbone: pK7fWG2_IVDFP611
  Vector type: Plant Expression
Growth in bacteria
  Bacterial resistance: Spectinomycin, 50 μg/mL
  Growth temperature: 37°C
  Growth strain: DH5alpha
  Copy number: High Copy
Gene/Insert
  Gene/Insert name: N-terminal transit peptide from B. fungosa cytoplasmic GluRS (GWHDONK00049274)
  Species: Balanophora fungosa
  Tag / fusion protein: Green Florescent Protien (C terminal on insert)
  Cloning method: Gateway Cloning
Terms and licenses: Academic/Nonprofit Terms; Industry Terms
How to cite: Balfun_cytGluRS_TP_pK7fWG2_IVD_FP611 was a gift from Daniel Sloan (Addgene plasmid # 228382 ; http://n2t.net/addgene:228382 ; RRID:Addgene_228382)
