[The description below was written by a language model from this plasmid's Addgene catalogue record and pLannotate feature annotations shown in this document.]
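Description:
Balfun_cytGluRS_TP_pK7fWG2_IVD_FP611 is a 12.7 kb plant-expression binary vector built on the pK7fWG2_IVDFP611 backbone and made by Gateway cloning. It replicates at high copy in E. coli from a ColE1/pUC-type origin. It also carries the pVS1 oriV, RepA and StaA functions, which typically support maintenance in Agrobacterium. Bacterial selection is by spectinomycin through an aadA (SmR) gene located outside the T-DNA. Nopaline-type right and left border repeats enclose the transferred region. That region includes a NOS promoter–nptII (neo)–NOS terminator cassette, which provides kanamycin-class selection in plant cells.

The T-DNA holds two fluorescent reporter cassettes. In the first, an enhanced CaMV 35S promoter drives an N-terminal fragment of Arabidopsis isovaleryl-CoA dehydrogenase (IVD) fused to the red fluorescent protein eqFP611, followed by a CaMV poly(A) signal. The annotation describes IVD as feeding the ETF/ETFQO complex, so this fusion presumably acts as a built-in mitochondrial reference marker, although the record does not say so.

In the second cassette, a CaMV 35S promoter with a TMV Ω leader fragment drives the insert. This roughly 250 bp segment sits between attB1 and attB2 sites and is not itself annotated. According to the catalogue fields, it encodes the N-terminal transit peptide of the Balanophora fungosa cytoplasmic glutamyl-tRNA synthetase (GluRS). It is fused at its C terminus to EGFP and terminated by a CaMV poly(A) signal.

The stated purpose is to determine where this presequence targets the protein. Having both reporters on one T-DNA would allow the green signal to be compared with the red marker in the same plant cells.
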