Features (pLannotate 1.2.2; 34 found; start..end, strand, type, name):
      1..589     +  rep_origin     ori: high-copy-number ColE1/pMB1/pBR322/pUC origin of replication
    775..915     -  misc_feature   bom: basis of mobility region from pBR322
   1017..1056    -  CDS            rop (fragment): Rop protein, which maintains plasmids at low copy number; rop
   1259..1453    -  rep_origin     pVS1 oriV: origin of replication for the Pseudomonas plasmid pVS1 (Heeb et al., 2000)
   1519..2592    -  CDS            pVS1 RepA: replication protein from the Pseudomonas plasmid pVS1 (Heeb et al., 2000)
   3021..3650    -  CDS            pVS1 StaA: stability protein from the Pseudomonas plasmid pVS1 (Heeb et al., 2000)
   4210..4611    -  CDS            Y4CG_SINFN (fragment): Protein inferred from homology: Swiss-Prot protein existence level 3. From Sinorhizobium fredii (strain NBRC 101917 / NGR234).
   4981..5005    -  misc_feature   RB T-DNA repeat: right border repeat from nopaline C58 T-DNA
   5054..5266    +  CDS            IBMP_CAMVB (fragment): Experimental evidence at protein level: Swiss-Prot protein existence level 1. Enhances the ribosomal termination-reinitiation event leading to the translation of major open reading frames on the polycistronic viral RNAs. From Cauliflower mosaic virus (strain Bari 1) (CaMV).
   5348..6019    +  promoter       CaMV 35S promoter (enhanced): cauliflower mosaic virus 35S promoter with a duplicated enhancer region
   6031..6055    +  protein_bind   attB1: mutant version of attB; recombination site for the Gateway® BP reaction BP Clonase™
   6076..6231    +  CDS            IVD (fragment): IVD_ARATH - Experimental evidence at protein level: Swiss-Prot protein existence level 1. Involved in degradation of the branched-chain amino acids, phytol and lysine for the supply of carbon and electrons to the ETF/ETFQO complex during dark-induced sugar starvation. From Arabidopsis thaliana (Mouse-ear cress).
   6235..6927    +  CDS            eqFP611: eqFP611 is a basic (constitutively fluorescent) red fluorescent protein published in 2002, derived from Entacmaea quadricolor. It has very low acid sensitivity.
   6947..6971    -  protein_bind   attB2: mutant version of attB; recombination site for the Gateway® BP reaction BP Clonase™
   6973..7000    +  CDS            3xHA (fragment): three tandem HA epitope tags
   7041..7077    +  ncRNA          PK1-TEV CVMV: Accession: RF01102 - 5'-leader pseudoknot of TEV/CVMV
   7204..7233    +  misc_feature   MCS (fragment): pUC18/19 multiple cloning site
   7279..7438    +  polyA_signal   CaMV poly(A) signal (fragment): cauliflower mosaic virus polyadenylation signal
   7439..7459    +  misc_feature   MCS (fragment): pUC18/19 multiple cloning site
   7902..8246    +  promoter       CaMV 35S promoter: strong constitutive promoter from cauliflower mosaic virus
   8199..8245    +  promoter       minimal CaMV 35S promoter: minimal 35S promoter from cauliflower mosaic virus
   8278..8303    +  misc_feature   TMV Ω (fragment): translational enhancer from the tobacco mosaic virus 5'-leader sequence (Gallie et al., 1988)
   8346..8370    +  protein_bind   attB1: mutant version of attB; recombination site for the Gateway® BP reaction BP Clonase™
   8617..8641    -  protein_bind   attB2: mutant version of attB; recombination site for the Gateway® BP reaction BP Clonase™
   8649..9368    +  CDS            EGFP: the original enhanced GFP (Yang et al., 1996) mammalian codon-optimized
   9433..9592    +  polyA_signal   CaMV poly(A) signal (fragment): cauliflower mosaic virus polyadenylation signal
   9619..9641    -  misc_feature   MCS (fragment): pUC18/19 multiple cloning site
   9734..9913    +  promoter       NOS promoter: nopaline synthase promoter
   9947..10738   +  CDS            neo: KKA2_KLEPN - Also known as kan, nptII. Experimental evidence at protein level: Swiss-Prot protein existence level 1. Resistance to kanamycin, neomycin, paromomycin, ribostamycin, butirosin and gentamicin B. From Klebsiella pneumoniae.
  10781..11033   +  terminator     NOS terminator: nopaline synthase terminator and poly(A) signal
  11126..11150   -  misc_feature   LB T-DNA repeat: left border repeat from nopaline C58 T-DNA
  11409..11432   +  promoter       Pc promoter (fragment): intI1 (promoter lies within the coding sequence); class 1 integron promoter
  11608..11664   +  CDS            GmR (fragment): gentamycin acetyltransferase; aacC1; confers resistance to gentamycin
  11675..12462   +  CDS            SmR (fragment): aminoglycoside adenylyltransferase (Murphy, 1985); aadA; confers resistance to spectinomycin and streptomycin
>Addgene plasmid #228382 | Balfun_cytGluRS_TP_pK7fWG2_IVD_FP611 | addgene full sequence | sequence record 455874 | Addgene NGS Result
TTGAGATCCTTTTTTTCTGCGCGTAATCTGCTGCTTGCAAACAAAAAAACCACCGCTACCAGCGGTGGTT
TGTTTGCCGGATCAAGAGCTACCAACTCTTTTTCCGAAGGTAACTGGCTTCAGCAGAGCGCAGATACCAA
ATACTGTCCTTCTAGTGTAGCCGTAGTTAGGCCACCACTTCAAGAACTCTGTAGCACCGCCTACATACCT
CGCTCTGCTAATCCTGTTACCAGTGGCTGCTGCCAGTGGCGATAAGTCGTGTCTTACCGGGTTGGACTCA
AGACGATAGTTACCGGATAAGGCGCAGCGGTCGGGCTGAACGGGGGGTTCGTGCACACAGCCCAGCTTGG
AGCGAACGACCTACACCGAACTGAGATACCTACAGCGTGAGCTATGAGAAAGCGCCACGCTTCCCGAAGG
GAGAAAGGCGGACAGGTATCCGGTAAGCGGCAGGGTCGGAACAGGAGAGCGCACGAGGGAGCTTCCAGGG
GGAAACGCCTGGTATCTTTATAGTCCTGTCGGGTTTCGCCACCTCTGACTTGAGCGTCGATTTTTGTGAT
GCTCGTCAGGGGGGCGGAGCCTATGGAAAAACGCCAGCAACGCGGCCTTTTTACGGTTCCTGGCCTTTTG
CTGGCCTTTTGCTCACATGTTCTTTCCTGCGTTATCCCCTGATTCTGTGGATAACCGTATTACCGCCTTT
GAGTGAGCTGATACCGCTCGCCGCAGCCGAACGACCGAGCGCAGCGAGTCAGTGAGCGAGGAAGCGGAAG
AGCGCCTGATGCGGTATTTTCTCCTTACGCATCTGTGCGGTATTTCACACCGCATATGGTGCACTCTCAG
TACAATCTGCTCTGATGCCGCATAGTTAAGCCAGTATACACTCCGCTATCGCTACGTGACTGGGTCATGG
CTGCGCCCCGACACCCGCCAACACCCGCTGACGCGCCCTGACGGGCTTGTCTGCTCCCGGCATCCGCTTA
CAGACAAGCTGTGACCGTCTCCGGGAGCTGCATGTGTCAGAGGTTTTCACCGTCATCACCGAAACGCGCG
AGGCAGGGTGCCTTGATGTGGGCGCCGGCGGTCGAGTGGCGACGGCGCGGCTTGTCCGCGCCCTGGTAGA
TTGCCTGGCCGTAGGCCAGCCATTTTTGAGCGGCCAGCGGCCGCGATAGGCCGACGCGAAGCGGCGGGGC
GTAGGGAGCGCAGCGACCGAAGGGTAGGCGCTTTTTGCAGCTCTTCGGCTGTGCGCTGGCCAGACAGTTA
TGCACAGGCCAGGCGGGTTTTAAGAGTTTTAATAAGTTTTAAAGAGTTTTAGGCGGAAAAATCGCCTTTT
TTCTCTTTTATATCAGTCACTTACATGTGTGACCGGTTCCCAATGTACGGCTTTGGGTTCCCAATGTACG
GGTTCCGGTTCCCAATGTACGGCTTTGGGTTCCCAATGTACGTGCTATCCACAGGAAAGAGACCTTTTCG
ACCTTTTTCCCCTGCTAGGGCAATTTGCCCTAGCATCTGCTCCGTACATTAGGAACCGGCGGATGCTTCG
CCCTCGATCAGGTTGCGGTAGCGCATGACTAGGATCGGGCCAGCCTGCCCCGCCTCCTCCTTCAAATCGT
ACTCCGGCAGGTCATTTGACCCGATCAGCTTGCGCACGGTGAAACAGAACTTCTTGAACTCTCCGGCGCT
GCCACTGCGTTCGTAGATCGTCTTGAACAACCATCTGGCTTCTGCCTTGCCTGCGGCGCGGCGTGCCAGG
CGGTAGAGAAAACGGCCGATGCCGGGATCGATCAAAAAGTAATCGGGGTGAACCGTCAGCACGTCCGGGT
TCTTGCCTTCTGTGATCTCGCGGTACATCCAATCAGCTAGCTCGATCTCGATGTACTCCGGCCGCCCGGT
TTCGCTCTTTACGATCTTGTAGCGGCTAATCAAGGCTTCACCCTCGGATACCGTCACCAGGCGGCCGTTC
TTGGCCTTCTTCGTACGCTGCATGGCAACGTGCGTGGTGTTTAACCGAATGCAGGTTTCTACCAGGTCGT
CTTTCTGCTTTCCGCCATCGGCTCGCCGGCAGAACTTGAGTACGTCCGCAACGTGTGGACGGAACACGCG
GCCGGGCTTGTCTCCCTTCCCTTCCCGGTATCGGTTCATGGATTCGGTTAGATGGGAAACCGCCATCAGT
ACCAGGTCGTAATCCCACACACTGGCCATGCCGGCCGGCCCTGCGGAAACCTCTACGTGCCCGTCTGGAA
GCTCGTAGCGGATCACCTCGCCAGCTCGTCGGTCACGCTTCGACAGACGGAAAACGGCCACGTCCATGAT
GCTGCGACTATCGCGGGTGCCCACGTCATAGAGCATCGGAACGAAAAAATCTGGTTGCTCGTCGCCCTTG
GGCGGCTTCCTAATCGACGGCGCACCGGCTGCCGGCGGTTGCCGGGATTCTTTGCGGATTCGATCAGCGG
CCGCTTGCCACGATTCACCGGGGCGTGCTTCTGCCTCGATGCGTTGCCGCTGGGCGGCCTGCGCGGCCTT
CAACTTCTCCACCAGGTCATCACCCAGCGCCGCGCCGATTTGTACCGGGCCGGATGGTTTGCGACCGCTC
ACGCCGATTCCTCGGGCTTGGGGGTTCCAGTGCCATTGCAGGGCCGGCAGACAACCCAGCCGCTTACGCC
TGGCCAACCGCCCGTTCCTCCACACATGGGGCATTCCACGGCGTCGGTGCCTGGTTGTTCTTGATTTTCC
ATGCCGCCTCCTTTAGCCGCTAAAATTCATCTACTCATTTATTCATTTGCTCATTTACTCTGGTAGCTGC
GCGATGTATTCAGATAGCAGCTCGGTAATGGTCTTGCCTTGGCGTACCGCGTACATCTTCAGCTTGGTGT
GATCCTCCGCCGGCAACTGAAAGTTGACCCGCTTCATGGCTGGCGTGTCTGCCAGGCTGGCCAACGTTGC
AGCCTTGCTGCTGCGTGCGCTCGGACGGCCGGCACTTAGCGTGTTTGTGCTTTTGCTCATTTTCTCTTTA
CCTCATTAACTCAAATGAGTTTTGATTTAATTTCAGCGGCCAGCGCCTGGACCTCGCGGGCAGCGTCGCC
CTCGGGTTCTGATTCAAGAACGGTTGTGCCGGCGGCGGCAGTGCCTGGGTAGCTCACGCGCTGCGTGATA
CGGGACTCAAGAATGGGCAGCTCGTACCCGGCCAGCGCCTCGGCAACCTCACCGCCGATGCGCGTGCCTT
TGATCGCCCGCGACACGACAAAGGCCGCTTGTAGCCTTCCATCCGTGACCTCAATGCGCTGCTTAACCAG
CTCCACCAGGTCGGCGGTGGCCCATATGTCGTAAGGGCTTGGCTGCACCGGAATCAGCACGAAGTCGGCT
GCCTTGATCGCGGACACAGCCAAGTCCGCCGCCTGGGGCGCTCCGTCGATCACTACGAAGTCGCGCCGGC
CGATGGCCTTCACGTCGCGGTCAATCGTCGGGCGGTCGATGCCGACAACGGTTAGCGGTTGATCTTCCCG
CACGGCCGCCCAATCGCGGGCACTGCCCTGGGGATCGGAATCGACTAACAGAACATCGGCCCCGGCGAGT
TGCAGGGCGCGGGCTAGATGGGTTGCGATGGTCGTCTTGCCTGACCCGCCTTTCTGGTTAAGTACAGCGA
TAACCTTCATGCGTTCCCCTTGCGTATTTGTTTATTTACTCATCGCATCATATACGCAGCGACCGCATGA
CGCAAGCTGTTTTACTCAAATACACATCACCTTTTTAGACGGCGGCGCTCGGTTTCTTCAGCGGCCAAGC
TGGCCGGCCAGGCCGCCAGCTTGGCATCAGACAAACCGGCCAGGATTTCATGCAGCCGCACGGTTGAGAC
GTGCGCGGGCGGCTCGAACACGTACCCGGCCGCGATCATCTCCGCCTCGATCTCTTCGGTAATGAAAAAC
GGTTCGTCCTGGCCGTCCTGGTGCGGTTTCATGCTTGTTCCTCTTGGCGTTCATTCTCGGCGGCCGCCAG
GGCGTCGGCCTCGGTCAATGCGTCCTCACGGAAGGCACCGCGCCGCCTGGCCTCGGTGGGCGTCACTTCC
TCGCTGCGCTCAAGTGCGCGGTACAGGGTCGAGCGATGCACGCCAAGCAGTGCAGCCGCCTCTTTCACGG
TGCGGCCTTCCTGGTCGATCAGCTCGCGGGCGTGCGCGATCTGTGCCGGGGTGAGGGTAGGGCGGGGGCC
AAACTTCACGCCTCGGGCCTTGGCGGCCTCGCGCCCGCTCCGGGTGCGGTCGATGATTAGGGAACGCTCG
AACTCGGCAATGCCGGCGAACACGGTCAACACCATGCGGCCGGCCGGCGTGGTGGTGTCGGCCCACGGCT
CTGCCAGGCTACGCAGGCCCGCGCCGGCCTCCTGGATGCGCTCGGCAATGTCCAGTAGGTCGCGGGTGCT
GCGGGCCAGGCGGTCTAGCCTGGTCACTGTCACAACGTCGCCAGGGCGTAGGTGGTCAAGCATCCTGGCC
AGCTCCGGGCGGTCGCGCCTGGTGCCGGTGATCTTCTCGGAAAACAGCTTGGTGCAGCCGGCCGCGTGCA
GTTCGGCCCGTTGGTTGGTCAAGTCCTGGTCGTCGGTGCTGACGCGGGCATAGCCCAGCAGGCCAGCGGC
GGCGCTCTTGTTCATGGCGTAATGTCTCCGGTTCTAGTCGCAAGTATTCTACTTTATGCGACTAAAACAC
GCGACAAGAAAACGCCAGGAAAAGGGCAGGGCGGCAGCCTGTCGCGTAACTTAGGACTTGTGCGACATGT
CGTTTTCAGAAGACGGCTGCACTGAACGTCAGAAGCCGACTGCACTATAGCAGCGGAGGGGTTGGATCAA
AGTACTTTAAAGTACTTTAAAGTACTTTAAAGTACTTTGATCCCGAGGGGAACCCTGTGGTTGGCATGCA
CATACAAATGGACGAACGGATAAACCTTTTCACGCCCTTTTAAATATCCGATTATTCTAATAAACGCTCT
TTTCTCTTAGGTTTACCCGCCAATATATCCTGTCAAACACTGATAGTTTAAACTGAAGGCGGGAAACGAC
AATCTGATCCAAGCTCAAGCTAAGCTTGAGCTCTCCCATATGGTCGACTAGAGCCAAGCTGATCTCCTTT
GCCCCGGAGATCACCATGGACGACTTTCTCTATCTCTACGATCTAGGAAGAAAGTTCGACGGAGAAGGTG
ACGATACCATGTTCACCACCGATAATGAGAAGATTAGCCTCTTCAATTTCAGAAAGAATGCTGACCCACA
GATGGTTAGAGAGGCTGCAGGTCAACATGGTGGAGCACGACACACTTGTCTACTCCAAAAATATCAAAGA
TACAGTCTCAGAAGACCAAAGGGCAATTGAGACTTTTCAACAAAGGGTAATATCCGGAAACCTCCTCGGA
TTCCATTGCCCAGCTATCTGTCACTTTATTGTGAAGATAGTGGAAAAGGAAGGTGGCTCCTACAAATGCC
ATCATTGCGATAAAGGAAAGGCCATCGTTGAAGATGCCTCTGCCGACAGTGGTCCCAAAGATGGACCCCC
ACCCACGAGGAGCATCGTGGAAAAAGAAGACGTTCCAACCACGTCTTCAAAGCAAGTGGATTGATGTGAT
AACATGGTGGAGCACGACACACTTGTCTACTCCAAAAATATCAAAGATACAGTCTCAGAAGACCAAAGGG
CAATTGAGACTTTTCAACAAAGGGTAATATCCGGAAACCTCCTCGGATTCCATTGCCCAGCTATCTGTCA
CTTTATTGTGAAGATAGTGGAAAAGGAAGGTGGCTCCTACAAATGCCATCATTGCGATAAAGGAAAGGCC
ATCGTTGAAGATGCCTCTGCCGACAGTGGTCCCAAAGATGGACCCCCACCCACGAGGAGCATCGTGGAAA
AAGAAGACGTTCCAACCACGTCTTCAAAGCAAGTGGATTGATGTGATATCTCCACTGACGTAAGGGATGA
CGCACAATCCCACTATCCTTCGCAAGACCCTTCCTCTATATAAGGAAGTTCATTTCATTTGGAGAGGACC
TCGAGAATTCACAAGTTTGTACAAAAAAGCAGGCTCCGCGGCCGCCCCCTTCACCATGCAGAGGTTTTTC
TCCGCCAGATCGATTCTCGGTTACGCCGTCAAGACGCGGAGGAGGTCTTTCTCTTCTCGTTCTTCGTCTC
TCCTATTCGACGACACTCAGTTACAGTTTAAAGAAAGTGTATCCAAGTTTGCGCAAGATAGGATCCCGCA
CGGGATGAACTCACTGATCAAGGAAAATATGCGTATGATGGTGGTCATGGAAGGTTCGGTCAACGGCTAC
CAATTCAAATGCACAGGTGAAGGAGATGGCAATCCATACATGGGAACTCAAACCATGAGGATCAAAGTCG
TCGAGGGAGGACCTCTGCCATTTGCCTTTGACATTCTTGCCACAAGCTTCATGTATGGCAGCAAGACTTT
TATCAAGCACACTAAAGGCATTCCTGATTTCTTTAAACAGTCCTTTCCTGAGGGTTTTACTTGGGAAAGA
GTTACAAGATACGAAGATGGTGGAGTCTTTACCGTTATGCAGGACACCAGCCTTGAAGATGGCTGTCTCG
TTTACCACGCCAAAGTCACTGGGGTAAACTTTCCCTCCAATGGTGCCGTGATGCAGAAGAAGACCAAGGG
TTGGGAGCCAAATACAGAGATGCTGTATCCAGCAGATGGTGGTCTGAGGGGATACTCTCAAATGGCACTG
AATGTTGATGGTGGTGGCTATCTGTCTTGCTCTTTCGAAACAACTTACAGGTCAAAAAAGACCGTCGAGA
ACTTCAAGATGCCCGGTTTCCATTTTGTTGATCACCGCCTGGAAAGGTTAGAGGAAAGTGACAAGGAAAT
GTTCGTAGTACAACACGAACACGCAGTTGCCAAGTTCTGTGACCTTCCATCCAAACTGGGACGTCTTTGA
AAGGGTGGGCGCGCCGACCCAGCTTTCTTGTACAAAGTGGTTTACCCATACGATGTTCCAGATTACGCTT
GAGAGCTCGCATAATTCTCAACACAACATATACAAAACAAACGAATCTCAAGCAATCAAGCATTCTACTT
CTATTGCAGCAATTTAAATCATTTCTTTTAAAGCAAAAGCAATTTTCTGAAAATTTTCACCATTTACGAA
CGATAGCCATGGCACTCATCTTTGGCACAGTCAACGCTAACATCCTGAAGGAAGTGTTCGGTGGAGCTCG
GTACCCGGGGATCCTCTAGAGTCCGCAAAAATCACCAGTCTCTCTCTACAAATCTATCTCTCTCTATTTT
TCTCCAGAATAATGTGTGAGTAGTTCCCAGATAAGGGAATTAGGGTTCTTATAGGGTTTCGCTCATGTGT
TGAGCATATAAGAAACCCTTAGTATGTATTTGTATTTGTAAAATACTTCTATCAATAAAATTTCTAATTC
CTAAAACCAAAATCCAGTGACCTGCAGGCATGCAAGCTTGGCACTGGCCCTACGCGGCAGGTCTCATCAA
GACGATCTACCCGAGTAATAATCTCCAGGAGATCAAATACCTTCCCAAGAAGGTTAAAGATGCAGTCAAA
AGATTCAGGACTAACTGCATCAAGAACACAGAGAAAGATATATTTCTCAAGATCAGAAGTACTATTCCAG
TATGGACGATTCAAGGCTTGCTTCATAAACCAAGGCAAGTAATAGAGATTGGAGTCTCTAAGAAAGTAGT
TCCTACTGAATCAAAGGCCATGGAGTCAAAAATTCAGATCGAGGATCTAACAGAACTCGCCGTGAAGACT
GGCGAACAGTTCATACAGAGTCTTTTACGACTCAATGACAAGAAGAAAATCTTCGTCAACATGGTGGAGC
ACGACACTCTCGTCTACTCCAAGAATATCAAAGATACAGTCTCAGAAGACCAAAGGGCTATTGAGACTTT
TCAACAAAGGGTAATATCGGGAAACCTCCTCGGATTCCATTGCCCAGCTATCTGTCACTTCATCAAAAGG
ACAGTAGAAAAGGAAGGTGGCACCTACAAATGCCATCATTGCGATAAAGGAAAGGCTATCGTTCAAGATG
CCCCTGCCGACAGTGGTCCCAAAGATGGACCCCCACCCACGAGGAGCATCGTGGAAAAAGAAGACGTTCC
AACCACGTCTTCAAAGCAAGTGGATTGATGTGATATCTCCACTGACGTAAGGGATGACGCACAATCCCAC
TATCCTTCGCAAGACCCTTCCTCTATATAAGGAAGTTCATTTCATTTGGAGAGGACTCCGGTATTTTTAC
AACAATTACCACAACAAAACAAACAACAAACAACATTACAATTTACTATTCTAGTCGACCTGCAGGCGGC
CGCACTAGTGATATCACAAGTTTGTACAAAAAAGCAGGCTCCGCGGCCGCCCCCTTCACCATGTTGCACG
ACCTCAGCATTAGAGCGTCAGGGCTGTACAGAGTGTTGCAGAGTTATTCTATGGTTGCTGCTCCGTTCGC
TCGGAATTGGGGTGGTATGGAAGGGGAGTGCAACAGGTACCAAAATGCAGGTCTGTCCAAAGGTAAGGTG
GGAAAGAGACCATCAGCTGATATCGATTTACCTGGAGCCGTGTTTGGTTCGGTTTGCCTAAAGGGTGGGC
GCGCCGACCCAGCTTTCTTGTACAAAGTGGTGATATCAATGGTGAGCAAGGGCGAGGAGCTGTTCACCGG
GGTGGTGCCCATCCTGGTCGAGCTGGACGGCGACGTAAACGGCCACAAGTTCAGCGTGTCCGGCGAGGGC
GAGGGCGATGCCACCTACGGCAAGCTGACCCTGAAGTTCATCTGCACCACCGGCAAGCTGCCCGTGCCCT
GGCCCACCCTCGTGACCACCCTGACCTACGGCGTGCAGTGCTTCAGCCGCTACCCCGACCACATGAAGCA
GCACGACTTCTTCAAGTCCGCCATGCCCGAAGGCTACGTCCAGGAGCGCACCATCTTCTTCAAGGACGAC
GGCAACTACAAGACCCGCGCCGAGGTGAAGTTCGAGGGCGACACCCTGGTGAACCGCATCGAGCTGAAGG
GCATCGACTTCAAGGAGGACGGCAACATCCTGGGGCACAAGCTGGAGTACAACTACAACAGCCACAACGT
CTATATCATGGCCGACAAGCAGAAGAACGGCATCAAGGTGAACTTCAAGATCCGCCACAACATCGAGGAC
GGCAGCGTGCAGCTCGCCGACCACTACCAGCAGAACACCCCCATCGGCGACGGCCCCGTGCTGCTGCCCG
ACAACCACTACCTGAGCACCCAGTCCGCCCTGAGCAAAGACCCCAACGAGAAGCGCGATCACATGGTCCT
GCTGGAGTTCGTGACCGCCGCCGGGATCACTCTCGGCATGGACGAGCTGTACAAGTAACCGCGGCCATGC
TAGAGTCCGCAAAAATCACCAGTCTCTCTCTACAAATCTATCTCTCTCTATTTTTCTCCAGAATAATGTG
TGAGTAGTTCCCAGATAAGGGAATTAGGGTTCTTATAGGGTTTCGCTCATGTGTTGAGCATATAAGAAAC
CCTTAGTATGTATTTGTATTTGTAAAATACTTCTATCAATAAAATTTCTAATTCCTAAAACCAAAATCCA
GTGACCTGCAGGCATGCGACGTCGGGCCCTCTAGAGGATCCCCGGGTACCGCGAATTATCGATCATGAGC
GGAGAATTAAGGGAGTCACGTTATGACCCCCGCCGATGACGCGGGACAAGCCGTTTTACGTTTGGAACTG
ACAGAACCGCAACGTTGAAGGAGCCACTGAGCCGCGGGTTTCTGGAGTTTAATGAGCTAAGCACATACGT
CAGAAACCATTATTGCGCGTTCAAAAGTCGCCTAAGGTCACTATCAGCTAGCAAATATTTCTTGTCAAAA
ATGCTCCACTGACGTTCCATAAATTCCCCTCGGTATCCAATTAGAGTCTCATATTCACTCTCAACTCGAT
CGAGGCATGATTGAACAAGATGGATTGCACGCAGGTTCTCCGGCCGCTTGGGTGGAGAGGCTATTCGGCT
ATGACTGGGCACAACAGACAATCGGCTGCTCTGATGCCGCCGTGTTCCGGCTGTCAGCGCAGGGGCGCCC
GGTTCTTTTTGTCAAGACCGACCTGTCCGGTGCCCTGAATGAACTCCAAGACGAGGCAGCGCGGCTATCG
TGGCTGGCCACGACGGGCGTTCCTTGCGCAGCTGTGCTCGACGTTGTCACTGAAGCGGGAAGGGACTGGC
TGCTATTGGGCGAAGTGCCGGGGCAGGATCTCCTGTCATCTCACCTTGCTCCTGCCGAGAAAGTATCCAT
CATGGCTGATGCAATGCGGCGGCTGCATACGCTTGATCCGGCTACCTGCCCATTCGACCACCAAGCGAAA
CATCGCATCGAGCGAGCACGTACTCGGATGGAAGCCGGTCTTGTCGATCAGGATGATCTGGACGAAGAGC
ATCAGGGGCTCGCGCCAGCCGAACTGTTCGCCAGGCTCAAGGCGCGGATGCCCGACGGCGAGGATCTCGT
CGTGACCCACGGCGATGCCTGCTTGCCGAATATCATGGTGGAAAATGGCCGCTTTTCTGGATTCATCGAC
TGTGGCCGGCTGGGTGTGGCGGACCGCTATCAGGACATAGCGTTGGCTACCCGTGATATTGCTGAAGAGC
TTGGCGGCGAATGGGCTGACCGCTTCCTCGTGCTTTACGGTATCGCCGCTCCCGATTCGCAGCGCATCGC
CTTCTATCGCCTTCTTGACGAGTTCTTCTGAGCGGGACTCTGGGGTTCGGACTCTAGCTAGAGTCAAGCA
GATCGTTCAAACATTTGGCAATAAAGTTTCTTAAGATTGAATCCTGTTGCCGGTCTTGCGATGATTATCA
TATAATTTCTGTTGAATTACGTTAAGCATGTAATAATTAACATGTAATGCATGACGTTATTTATGAGATG
GGTTTTTATGATTAGAGTCCCGCAATTATACATTTAATACGCGATAGAAAACAAAATATAGCGCGCAAAC
TAGGATAAATTATCGCGCGCGGTGTCATCTATGTTACTAGATCGACCGGCATGCAAGCTGATAATTCAAT
TCGGCGTTAATTCAGTACATTAAAAACGTCCGCAATGTGTTATTAAGTTGTCTAAGCGTCAATTTGTTTA
CACCACAATATATCCTGCCACCAGCCAGCCAACAGCTCCCCGACCGGCAGCTCGGCACAAAATCACCACT
CGATACAGGCAGCCCATCAGTCCGGGACGGCGTCAGCGGGAGAGCCGTTGTAAGGCGGCAGACTTTGCTC
ATGTTACCGATGCTATTCGGAAGAACGGCAACTAAGCTGCCGGGTTTGAAACACGGATGATCTCGCGGAG
GGTAGCATGTTGATTGTAACGATGACAGAGCGTTGCTGCCTGTGATCAATTCGGGCACGAACCCAGTGGA
CATAAGCCTGTTCGGTTCGTAAGCTGTAATGCAAGTAGCGTATGCGCTCACGCAACTGGTCCAGAACCTT
GACCGAACGCAGCGGTGGTAACGGCGCAGTGGCGGTTTTCATGGCTTGTTATGACTGTTTTTTTGGGGTA
CAGTCTATGCCTCGGGCATCCAAGCAGCAAGCGCGTTACGCCGTGGGTCGATGTTTGATGTTATGGAGCA
GCAACGATGTTACGCAGCAGGGCAGTCGCCCTAAAACAAAGTTAAACATCATGGGGGAAGCGGTGATCGC
CGAAGTATCGACTCAACTATCAGAGGTAGTTGGCGTCATCGAGCGCCATCTCGAACCGACGTTGCTGGCC
GTACATTTGTACGGCTCCGCAGTGGATGGCGGCCTGAAGCCACACAGTGATATTGATTTGCTGGTTACGG
TGACCGTAAGGCTTGATGAAACAACGCGGCGAGCTTTGATCAACGACCTTTTGGAAACTTCGGCTTCCCC
TGGAGAGAGCGAGATTCTCCGCGCTGTAGAAGTCACCATTGTTGTGCACGACGACATCATTCCGTGGCGT
TATCCAGCTAAGCGCGAACTGCAATTTGGAGAATGGCAGCGCAATGACATTCTTGCAGGTATCTTCGAGC
CAGCCACGATCGACATTGATCTGGCTATCTTGCTGACAAAAGCAAGAGAACATAGCGTTGCCTTGGTAGG
TCCAGCGGCGGAGGAACTCTTTGATCCGGTTCCTGAACAGGATCTATTTGAGGCGCTAAATGAAACCTTA
ACGCTATGGAACTCGCCGCCCGACTGGGCTGGCGATGAGCGAAATGTAGTGCTTACGTTGTCCCGCATTT
GGTACAGCGCAGTAACCGGCAAAATCGCGCCGAAGGATGTCGCTGCCGACTGGGCAATGGAGCGCCTGCC
GGCCCAGTATCAGCCCGTCATACTTGAAGCTAGACAGGCTTATCTTGGACAAGAAGAAGATCGCTTGGCC
TCGCGCGCAGATCAGTTGGAAGAATTTGTCCACTACGTGAAAGGCGAGATCACCAAGGTAGTCGGCAAAT
AATGTCTAGCTAGAAATTCGTTCAAGCCGACGCCGCTTCGCGGCGCGGCTTAACTCAAGCGTTAGATGCA
CTAAGCACATAATTGCTCACAGCCAAACTATCAGGTCAAGTCTGCTTTTATTATTTTTAAGCGTGCATAA
TAAGCCCTACACAAATTGGGAGATATATCATGCATGACCAAAATCCCTTAACGTGAGTTTTCGTTCCACT
GAGCGTCAGACCCCGTAGAAAAGATCAAAGGATCTTC
